>Addgene plasmid #24871 | human p53-Δ(325-355) | addgene partial sequence | sequence record 30814 | 24871 with T7-term
GCTTGGTTAGCAGCCGGATCCTCAGTCTGAGTCAGGCCCTTCTGTCTTGAACATGAGTTTTTTATGGCGG
GAGGTAGACTGACCCTTTTTGGACTTCAGGTGGCTGGAGTGAGCCCTGCTCCCCCCTGGCTCCTTCCCAT
CCAGTGGTTTCTTCTTTGGCTGGGGAGAGGAGCTGGTGTTGTTGGGCAGTGCTCGCTTAGTGCTCCCTGG
GGGCAGCTCGTGGTGAGGCTCCCCTTTCTTGCGGAGATTCTCTTCCTCTGTGCGCCGGTCTCTCCCAGGA
CAGGCACAAACACGCACCTCAAAGCTGTTCCGTCCCAGTAGATTACCACTGGAGTCTTCCAGTGTGATGA
TGGTGAGGATGGGCCTCCGGTTCATGCCGCCCATGCAGGAACTGTTACACATGTAGTTGTAGTGGATGGT
GGTACAGTCAGAGCCAACCTCAGGCGGCTCATAGGGCACCACCACACTATGTCGAAAAGTGTTTCTGTCA
TCCAAATACTCCACACGCAAATTTCCTTCCACTCGGATAAGATGCTGAGGAGGGGCCAGACCATCGCTAT
CTGAGCAGCGCTCATGGTGGGGGCAGCGCCTCACAACCTCCGTCATGTGCTGTGACTGCTTGTAGATGGC
CATGGCGCGGACGCGGGTGCCGGGCGGGGGTGTGGAATCAACCCACAGCTGCACAGGGCAGGTCTTGGCC
AGTTGGCAAAACATCTTGTTGAGGGCAGGGGAGTACGTGCAAGTCACAGACTTGGCTGTCCCAGAATGCA
AGAAGCCCAGACGGAAACCGTAGCTGCCCTGGTAGGTTTTCTGGGAAGGGACAGAAGATGACAGGGGCCA
GGAGGGGGCTGGTGCAGGGGCCGCCGG
