>Addgene plasmid #24871 | human p53-Δ(325-355) | addgene partial sequence | sequence record 30815 | 24871 with T7
TCTGAATATTTTGTTTACTTTAAGAAGGAGATATACCATGGGCAGCAGCCATCATCATCATCATCACAGC
AGCGGCCTGGTGCCGCGCGGCAGCCATATGGAGGAGCCGCAGTCAGATCCTAGCGTCGAGCCCCCTCTGA
GTCAGGAAACATTTTCAGACCTATGGAAACTACTTCCTGAAAACAACGTTCTGTCCCCCTTGCCGTCCCA
AGCAATGGATGATTTGATGCTGTCCCCGGACGATATTGAACAATGGTTCACCGAAGACCCAGGTCCAGAT
GAAGCTCCCAGAATGCCAGAGGCTGCTCCCCCCGTGGCCCCTGCACCAGCAGCTCCTACACCGGCGGCCC
CTGCACCAGCCCCCTCCTGGCCCCTGTCATCTTCTGTCCCTTCCCAGAAAACCTACCAGGGCAGCTACGG
TTTCCGTCTGGGCTTCTTGCATTCTGGGACAGCCAAGTCTGTGACTTGCACGTACTCCCCTGCCCTCAAC
AAGATGTTTTGCCAACTGGCCAAGACCTGCCCTGTGCAGCTGTGGGTTGATTCCACACCCCCGCCCGGCA
CCCGCGTCCGCGCCATGGCCATCTACAAGCAGTCACAGCACATGACGGAGGTTGTGAGGCGCTGCCCCCA
CCATGAGCGCTGCTCAGATAGCGATGGTCTGGCCCCTCCTCAGCATCTTATCCGAGTGGAAGGAAATTTG
CGTGTGGAGTATTTGGATGACAGAAACACTTTTCGACATAGTGTGGTGGTGCCCTATGAGCCGCCTGAGG
TTGGCTCTGACTGTACCACCATCCACTACAACTACATGTGTAACAGTTCCTGCATGGGCGGCATGAACCG
GAGGCCCATCCTCACCATCATCACACTGGAAGACTCCAGTGGTAATCTACTGGGACGGAACAGCTTTAGG
TGT
