[The description below was written by a language model from this plasmid's Addgene catalogue record.]
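Description:
human p53-Δ(325-355) is a bacterial expression plasmid built on the Novagen pET15b backbone (about 5.7 kb without insert) for producing a deletion mutant of human p53 in E. coli. It is propagated as a high-copy plasmid in a standard cloning strain under ampicillin selection. The record gives no feature table, so the individual backbone elements are not itemised. pET15b is a standard T7-based vector in which the insert sits behind a T7 promoter under lac operator control, which fits the listed T7 sequencing primer and the depositor's note that a BL21(DE3) pLysS strain is used for expression. In such a host, an inducible chromosomal T7 RNA polymerase drives transcription, while pLysS supplies T7 lysozyme to dampen leaky expression.

The insert is a 1089 bp human TP53 coding sequence lacking amino acids 325–355. This region corresponds to the tetramerisation domain of p53, so the encoded protein would be expected not to form the normal tetramer. The record itself states only the deletion and does not describe its functional consequence. The fragment was cloned between NdeI and BamHI, both sites being retained, which places it in frame with an N-terminal His tag that allows purification by immobilised metal affinity chromatography.

The depositor comments that p53 proteins express better and are more stable at low temperature. The associated publication compares the conformations of latent and active p53, so the construct appears intended for making recombinant protein for structural and biophysical studies.
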