Addgene plasmid #24871: human p53-Δ(325-355)
Depositing lab: Cheryl Arrowsmith. Depositing organization: University Health Network. Publication: Latent and active p53 are identical in conformation. Ayed A, Mulder FA, Yi GS, Lu Y, Kay LE, Arrowsmith CH. Nat Struct Biol. 2001 Sep . 8(9):756-60. 10.1038/nsb0901-756 PubMed 11524676.
Backbone
  Vector backbone: pET15b
  Backbone manufacturer: Novagen
  Backbone size w/o insert (bp): 5700
  Vector type: Bacterial Expression
Growth in bacteria
  Bacterial resistance: Ampicillin, 100 μg/mL
  Growth temperature: 37°C
  Growth strain: DH5alpha
  Copy number: High Copy
Gene/Insert
  Gene/Insert name: p53
  Species: H. sapiens (human)
  Insert size (bp): 1089
  Mutation: Deletion of aa 325-355
  Entrez Gene: TP53 (a.k.a. BCC7, BMFS5, LFS1, P53, TRP53)
  Tag / fusion protein: His (N terminal on insert)
  Cloning method: Restriction Enzyme; 5′ cloning site NdeI (not destroyed); 3′ cloning site BamHI (not destroyed)
  Sequencing primers: 5′ T7
Terms and licenses: Academic/Nonprofit Terms; Industry Terms: Not Available to Industry
Depositor comments: E.Coli strain for epression: BL21DE3-pLysS p53 proteins are expressed better and more stable at low temperature
How to cite: human p53-Δ(325-355) was a gift from Cheryl Arrowsmith (Addgene plasmid # 24871 ; http://n2t.net/addgene:24871 ; RRID:Addgene_24871)
